Addgene plasmid #194315: pGTag NGFR EGFP nLAP +1
Purpose: CRISPR/Cas9-mediated generic protein tagging
Depositing lab: Frank Schnütgen. Depositing organization: Goethe-Universitaet Frankfurt am Main. Publication: Selection-free endogenous tagging of cell lines by bicistronic co-expression of the surface antigen NGFR. Seibert M, Kurrle N, Stolp V, Nurnberger H, Tzschentke S, Borner L, Wempe F, Serve H, Schnutgen F. MethodsX. 2022 Nov 18;9:101929. doi: 10.1016/j.mex.2022.101929. eCollection 2022. PubMed 36444289.
Backbone
  Vector backbone: pBluescript KS-
  Total vector size (bp): 5227
  Vector type: Bacterial Cloning Vector
  Selectable markers: NGFR for affinity purification
Growth in bacteria
  Bacterial resistance: Ampicillin, 100 μg/mL
  Growth temperature: 37°C
  Growth strain: NEB Stable
  Copy number: High Copy
Gene/Insert
  Gene/Insert name: NGFR-P2A-nLAP(EGFP)
  Insert size (bp): 1886
  Cloning method: Restriction Enzyme; 5′ cloning site SalI (not destroyed); 3′ cloning site XhoI (not destroyed)
  Sequencing primers: 5′ M13 forward; 3′ M13 reverse
Terms and licenses: Academic/Nonprofit Terms; Industry Terms: Not Available to Industry
How to cite: pGTag NGFR EGFP nLAP +1 was a gift from Frank Schnütgen (Addgene plasmid # 194315 ; http://n2t.net/addgene:194315 ; RRID:Addgene_194315)
