[The description below was written by a language model from this plasmid's Addgene catalogue record and pLannotate feature annotations shown in this document.]
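Description:
pGTag NGFR EGFP nLAP +1 is a 5,227 bp donor plasmid for CRISPR/Cas9-mediated generic tagging of endogenous proteins, built on the pBluescript KS- bacterial cloning backbone. It is propagated in E. coli at high copy from a ColE1/pUC-type origin under ampicillin selection (AmpR with its bla promoter). It keeps the usual pBluescript features: an f1 origin, lac promoter/operator with lacZα remnants, and flanking T7 and T3 promoters.

The payload, cloned between SalI and XhoI sites, is a roughly 1.9 kb NGFR-P2A-nLAP(EGFP) cassette. The annotation shows a fragment of the human low-affinity nerve growth factor receptor (NGFR/TNFRSF16) coding sequence, followed by a P2A ribosome-skipping peptide and then EGFP. About 260 bp after EGFP is unannotated and presumably holds the remainder of the nLAP tag, although the record does not describe its components. No eukaryotic promoter is annotated upstream of the cassette, which fits a design in which expression depends on in-frame integration at a target gene. The locus would then yield surface NGFR and, separately through P2A, an EGFP-tagged protein. The "n" in nLAP suggests an N-terminal tag, and the "+1" probably denotes one of several reading-frame variants, but the record states neither explicitly.

Upstream of the cassette sits a human U6 promoter driving an S. pyogenes Cas9 guide RNA scaffold. The spacer and its target are not given, and no Cas9 gene is annotated on the plasmid. NGFR is listed as a marker for affinity purification, so correctly tagged cells can be enriched through the surface antigen rather than by drug selection.
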