Features (pLannotate 1.2.2; 18 found; start..end, strand, type, name):
     34..52      +  promoter       T7 promoter: promoter for bacteriophage T7 RNA polymerase
     98..332     +  promoter       U6 promoter: RNA polymerase III promoter for human U6 snRNA
    361..436     +  misc_RNA       gRNA scaffold: guide RNA scaffold for the Streptococcus pyogenes CRISPR/Cas9 system
    472..491     +  misc_feature   MCS (fragment): pBluescript multiple cloning site
    530..1357    +  CDS            NGFR (fragment): TNR16_HUMAN - Also known as TNFRSF16. Experimental evidence at protein level: Swiss-Prot protein existence level 1. Low affinity receptor which can bind to NGF, BDNF, NTF3, and NTF4. Forms a heterodimeric receptor with SORCS2 that binds the precursor forms of NGF, BDNF and NTF3 with high affinity, and has much lower affinity for mature NGF and BDNF (PubMed:24908487). Plays an important role in differentiation and survival of specific neuronal populations during development (By similarity). Can mediate cell survival as well as cell death of neural cells. Plays a role in the inactivation of RHOA
   1376..1428    +  CDS            P2A (fragment): 2A peptide from porcine teschovirus-1 polyprotein Eukaryotic ribosomes fail to insert a peptide bond between the Gly and Pro residues, yielding separate polypeptides.
   1433..2149    +  CDS            EGFP: EGFP is a basic (constitutively fluorescent) green fluorescent protein published in 1996, derived from Aequorea victoria. It is reported to be a rapidly-maturing weak dimer with moderate acid sensitivity.
   2414..2434    +  misc_feature   MCS (fragment): pBluescript multiple cloning site
   2447..2465    -  promoter       T3 promoter: promoter for bacteriophage T3 RNA polymerase
   2510..2526    -  protein_bind   lac operator: The lac repressor binds to the lac operator to inhibit transcription in E. coli. This inhibition can be relieved by adding lactose or isopropyl-β-D-thiogalactopyranoside (IPTG). lac repressor encoded by lacI
   2534..2564    -  promoter       lac promoter: promoter for the E. coli lac operon
   2579..2600    -  protein_bind   CAP binding site: CAP binding activates transcription in the presence of cAMP. E. coli catabolite activator protein
   2613..2705    -  CDS            lacI (fragment): lac repressor; lacI; The lac repressor binds to the lac operator to inhibit transcription in E. coli. This inhibition can be relieved by adding lactose or isopropyl-β-D-thiogalactopyranoside (IPTG).
   2888..3476    -  rep_origin     ori: high-copy-number ColE1/pMB1/pBR322/pUC origin of replication
   3647..4507    -  CDS            AmpR: β-lactamase; bla; confers resistance to ampicillin, carbenicillin, and related antibiotics
   4508..4612    -  promoter       AmpR promoter: bla
   4639..5067    +  rep_origin     f1 ori (sequence partly withheld): f1 bacteriophage origin of replication; arrow indicates direction of (+) strand synthesis
   5098..26      -  CDS            lacZα (fragment) (across the origin): LacZα fragment of β-galactosidase; lacZ fragment
>Addgene plasmid #194315 | pGTag NGFR EGFP nLAP +1 | addgene full sequence | sequence record 384028 | Addgene NGS Result
CGACGTTGTAAAACGACGGCCAGTGAGCGCGCGTAATACGACTCACTATAGGGCGAATTGGAGCTACCCG
CATTACCCTGTTATCCCTAAGATCCGACTATTTCCCATGATTCCTTCATATTTGCATATACGATACAAGG
CTGTTAGAGAGATAATTAGAATTAATTTGACTGTAAACACAAAGATATTAGTACAAAATACGTGACGTAG
AAAGTAATAATTTCTTGGGTAGTTTGCAGTTTTAAAATTATGTTTTAAAATGGACTATCATATGCTTACC
GTAACTTGAAAGTATTTCGATTTCTTGGCTTTATATATCTTGTGGAAAGGACGAAACACCGGTATGTCGG
GAACCTCTCCGTTTTAGAGCTAGAAATAGCAAGTTAAAATAAGGCTAGTCCGTTATCAACTTGAAAAAGT
GGCACCGAGTCGGTGCTTTTTTGAATTCAGATCTTACATTTCAGGACATCTAGCTTATCGATACCGTCGA
CTACTTTAGGTATGTCGGGAACCTCTCCAGGGTACCACCATGGGGGCAGGTGCCACCGGCCGCGCCATGG
ACGGGCCGCGCCTGCTGCTGTTGCTGCTTCTGGGGGTGTCCCTTGGAGGTGCCAAGGAGGCATGCCCCAC
AGGCCTGTACACACACAGCGGTGAGTGCTGCAAAGCCTGCAACCTGGGCGAGGGTGTGGCCCAGCCTTGT
GGAGCCAACCAGACCGTGTGTGAGCCCTGCCTGGACAGCGTGACGTTCTCCGACGTGGTGAGCGCGACCG
AGCCGTGCAAGCCGTGCACCGAGTGCGTGGGGCTCCAGAGCATGTCGGCGCCGTGCGTGGAGGCCGACGA
CGCCGTGTGCCGCTGCGCCTACGGCTACTACCAGGATGAGACGACTGGGCGCTGCGAGGCGTGCCGCGTG
TGCGAGGCGGGCTCGGGCCTCGTGTTCTCCTGCCAGGACAAGCAGAACACCGTGTGCGAGGAGTGCCCCG
ACGGCACGTATTCCGACGAGGCCAACCACGTGGACCCGTGCCTGCCCTGCACCGTGTGCGAGGACACCGA
GCGCCAGCTCCGCGAGTGCACACGCTGGGCCGACGCCGAGTGCGAGGAGATCCCTGGCCGTTGGATTACA
CGGTCCACACCCCCAGAGGGCTCGGACAGCACAGCCCCCAGCACCCAGGAGCCTGAGGCACCTCCAGAAC
AAGACCTCATAGCCAGCACGGTGGCAGGTGTGGTGACCACAGTGATGGGCAGCTCCCAGCCCGTGGTGAC
CCGAGGCACCACCGACAACCTCATCCCTGTCTATTGCTCCATCCTGGCTGCTGTGGTTGTGGGCCTTGTG
GCCTACATAGCCTTCAAGAGGTGGAACAGGGGGATCCTCCGCGGAGCCACGAACTTCTCTCTGTTAAAGC
AAGCAGGAGATGTTGAAGAAAACCCCGGGCCCATGGTGTCCAAGGGCGAGGAACTGTTCACCGGCGTGGT
GCCCATCCTGGTGGAGCTGGACGGCGACGTGAACGGCCACAAGTTCAGCGTGTCCGGCGAGGGCGAAGGC
GACGCCACCTACGGCAAGCTGACCCTGAAGTTCATCTGCACCACCGGCAAGCTGCCCGTGCCCTGGCCCA
CCCTGGTGACCACCCTGACCTACGGCGTGCAGTGCTTCAGCAGATACCCCGACCACATGAAGCAGCACGA
TTTCTTCAAGAGCGCCATGCCCGAGGGCTACGTCCAGGAGCGCACCATCTTTTTCAAGGACGACGGCAAC
TACAAGACCAGGGCCGAGGTGAAGTTCGAGGGCGACACACTGGTGAACAGGATCGAGCTGAAGGGCATCG
ACTTCAAAGAGGACGGCAACATCCTGGGCCACAAGCTGGAATACAACTACAACAGCCACAACGTGTACAT
TATGGCCGACAAGCAGAAGAACGGCATCAAGGTCAACTTCAAGATCCGGCACAACATCGAGGACGGCAGC
GTGCAGCTGGCCGACCACTACCAGCAGAACACCCCCATCGGCGACGGCCCCGTGCTGCTGCCCGACAACC
ACTACCTGAGCACCCAGAGCGCTCTCAGCAAGGACCCCAACGAGAAGCGGGACCACATGGTGCTGAAAGA
ATTTGTGACAGCCGCCGGAATCACCCTGGGCATGGACGAGCTGTACAAGAGCAGCGGCCCCAGCGGCAGC
AGCAGCCTGGAAGTGCTGTTCCAGGGCCCCCTGAGCAGCTCTGGCCCCTCTGGCAGCGCCGCCAAGTTCA
AAGAAACAGCTGCTGCTAAATTCGAGCGGCAGCACATGGACAGCGGAGGAGGAGGCGAGAACCTGTACTT
TCAGGGAGGCGGAGGCGGAGGGGACTATAAGGACGACGACGACAAGCTGACCGACGACCTGCCCAGGGCC
TCGTTGGTATGTCGGGAACCTCTCCAGGGATGTCTCGAGGGGGGGCCCGGTACCCAGCTTTTGTTCCCTT
TAGTGAGGGTTAATTGCGCGCTTGGCGTAATCATGGTCATAGCTGTTTCCTGTGTGAAATTGTTATCCGC
TCACAATTCCACACAACATACGAGCCGGAAGCATAAAGTGTAAAGCCTGGGGTGCCTAATGAGTGAGCTA
ACTCACATTAATTGCGTTGCGCTCACTGCCCGCTTTCCAGTCGGGAAACCTGTCGTGCCAGCTGCATTAA
TGAATCGGCCAACGCGCGGGGAGAGGCGGTTTGCGTATTGGGCGCTCTTCCGCTTCCTCGCTCACTGACT
CGCTGCGCTCGGTCGTTCGGCTGCGGCGAGCGGTATCAGCTCACTCAAAGGCGGTAATACGGTTATCCAC
AGAATCAGGGGATAACGCAGGAAAGAACATGTGAGCAAAAGGCCAGCAAAAGGCCAGGAACCGTAAAAAG
GCCGCGTTGCTGGCGTTTTTCCATAGGCTCCGCCCCCCTGACGAGCATCACAAAAATCGACGCTCAAGTC
AGAGGTGGCGAAACCCGACAGGACTATAAAGATACCAGGCGTTTCCCCCTGGAAGCTCCCTCGTGCGCTC
TCCTGTTCCGACCCTGCCGCTTACCGGATACCTGTCCGCCTTTCTCCCTTCGGGAAGCGTGGCGCTTTCT
CATAGCTCACGCTGTAGGTATCTCAGTTCGGTGTAGGTCGTTCGCTCCAAGCTGGGCTGTGTGCACGAAC
CCCCCGTTCAGCCCGACCGCTGCGCCTTATCCGGTAACTATCGTCTTGAGTCCAACCCGGTAAGACACGA
CTTATCGCCACTGGCAGCAGCCACTGGTAACAGGATTAGCAGAGCGAGGTATGTAGGCGGTGCTACAGAG
TTCTTGAAGTGGTGGCCTAACTACGGCTACACTAGAAGAACAGTATTTGGTATCTGCGCTCTGCTGAAGC
CAGTTACCTTCGGAAAAAGAGTTGGTAGCTCTTGATCCGGCAAACAAACCACCGCTGGTAGCGGTGGTTT
TTTTGTTTGCAAGCAGCAGATTACGCGCAGAAAAAAAGGATCTCAAGAAGATCCTTTGATCTTTTCTACG
GGGTCTGACGCTCAGTGGAACGAAAACTCACGTTAAGGGATTTTGGTCATGAGATTATCAAAAAGGATCT
TCACCTAGATCCTTTTAAATTAAAAATGAAGTTTTAAATCAATCTAAAGTATATATGAGTAAACTTGGTC
TGACAGTTACCAATGCTTAATCAGTGAGGCACCTATCTCAGCGATCTGTCTATTTCGTTCATCCATAGTT
GCCTGACTCCCCGTCGTGTAGATAACTACGATACGGGAGGGCTTACCATCTGGCCCCAGTGCTGCAATGA
TACCGCGAGACCCACGCTCACCGGCTCCAGATTTATCAGCAATAAACCAGCCAGCCGGAAGGGCCGAGCG
CAGAAGTGGTCCTGCAACTTTATCCGCCTCCATCCAGTCTATTAATTGTTGCCGGGAAGCTAGAGTAAGT
AGTTCGCCAGTTAATAGTTTGCGCAACGTTGTTGCCATTGCTACAGGCATCGTGGTGTCACGCTCGTCGT
TTGGTATGGCTTCATTCAGCTCCGGTTCCCAACGATCAAGGCGAGTTACATGATCCCCCATGTTGTGCAA
AAAAGCGGTTAGCTCCTTCGGTCCTCCGATCGTTGTCAGAAGTAAGTTGGCCGCAGTGTTATCACTCATG
GTTATGGCAGCACTGCATAATTCTCTTACTGTCATGCCATCCGTAAGATGCTTTTCTGTGACTGGTGAGT
ACTCAACCAAGTCATTCTGAGAATAGTGTATGCGGCGACCGAGTTGCTCTTGCCCGGCGTCAATACGGGA
TAATACCGCGCCACATAGCAGAACTTTAAAAGTGCTCATCATTGGAAAACGTTCTTCGGGGCGAAAACTC
TCAAGGATCTTACCGCTGTTGAGATCCAGTTCGATGTAACCCACTCGTGCACCCAACTGATCTTCAGCAT
CTTTTACTTTCACCAGCGTTTCTGGGTGAGCAAAAACAGGAAGGCAAAATGCCGCAAAAAAGGGAATAAG
GGCGACACGGAAATGTTGAATACTCATACTCTTCCTTTTTCAATATTATTGAAGCATTTATCAGGGTTAT
TGTCTCATGAGCGGATACATATTTGAATGTATTTAGAAAAATAAACAAATAGGGGTTCCGCGCACATTTC
CCCGAAAAGTGCCACCTG
[124 nt withheld, positions 4639-4762]
C
[91 nt withheld, positions 4764-4854]
A
[49 nt withheld, positions 4856-4904]
CCTTTGACGTTGGAGTCCACGTTCTTT
[37 nt withheld, positions 4932-4968]
ACCCTATCTCGGTCTATTCTTTTGATTTATAAGGGATTTTGCCGATTTCGGCCTATTGGTTAAAAAATGA
GCTGATTTAACAAAAATTTAACGCGAATTTTAACAAAATATTAACGCTTACAATTTCCATTCGCCATTCA
GGCTGCGCAACTGTTGGGAAGGGCGATCGGTGCGGGCCTCTTCGCTATTACGCCAGCTGGCGAAAGGGGG
ATGTGCTGCAAGGCGATTAAGTTGGGTAACGCCAGGGTTTTCCCAGTCA
